>Addgene plasmid #178796 | pJH4725 | depositor full sequence | sequence record 347055 | pJH4725 sequence 11210 bps
GCGCCCAATACGCAAACCGCCTCTCCCCGCGCGTTGGCCGATTCATTAATGCAGCTGGCACGACAGGTTT
CCCGACTGGAAAGCGGGCAGTGAGCGCAACGCAATTAATGTGAGTTAGCTCACTCATTAGGCACCCCAGG
CTTTACACTTTATGCTTCCGGCTCGTATGTTGTGTGGAATTGTGAGCGGATAACAATTTCACACAGGAAA
CAGCTATGACCATGATTACGAATTCGAATGGCCATGGGACGTCGACGCGGCCGCCTAGACACGCGTGTAA
CGTACAACATAAATGTTTGACGTCAACCAGATGTAGTACAATAAAAAATATATTCAGATTACCTAGAAAA
TTACTTCGGTCATGACCACCAATTTTTTGATTTTTCGATTTTCGAAACCGACATCGTTGAAGAACATTCA
GGTCATAATTTTTTATTTGAAAAATAATGTTTTCTATGTATTAATTCGGTTTAGTCGATCGAATATGTAC
AGTTGAGAATTACTAGAGTACGGTGCGCAAGTATGCAAACTTGCGTAACGGTGTTTACACATTTGTCACG
TTTCTCTGCGTCTCTTCGTCTCAACAATGCTTGCACTCCGTCACATTTTCGAATTGTCGGCCGATATCGG
TATTTAGATAAATTCAGTGCTCTCCTTTTTTTCTCCATTTTACTTTCATCAATCTTTTTTAAAAATCAAT
ATTCAGCAAACTATTGAAAAATTAATTCAAAAAACACGACTGGTCGGAAGTTATTTGCATAATCAATAGA
AATTTCGTTTTCCGCTCGCTGTCAGTGTTTTGTCCTGTTTGTATTTCCCAGTGCACTTTTCGAGTGGCTC
AAGTTTTTATCTATTTTCCTGCAAACTTGCATATATTGTTTTCTTCCAGAAGCCTTTGATATCTCAATAA
TTTTATACTTGTTTCAGGGATCCCCCGGGATGAATATTGTCAGATGTCGGAGACGACACAAAATTTTGGA
AAATTTGGAAGAAGAGAATCTCGGCCCGAGCTGCTCGTCGACGACTTCAACAACCGCTGCCACCGAAGCT
CTCGGAACAACCACTGAGGATATGAGGCTTAAGCAGCAGCGAAGCTCGTCGCGTGCCACGGAGCACGATA
TTGTCGACGGCAATCACCACGACGACGAGCACATCACAATGAGACGGCTTCGACTTGTCAAAAATTCGCG
GACGCGGCGTAGAACGACGCCCGATTCAAGTATGGACTGCTATGAGGAAAACCCGCCATCACAAAAAACT
TCAATAAATTATTCTTGGATTTCTAAAAAGTCATCAATGACGTCATTAATGCTTTTACTGCTATTCGCTT
TTGTACAGCCGTGTGCCTCAATAGTCGAAAAACGATGCGGCCCAATCGATATTCGAAATAGGCCGTGGGA
TATTAAGCCGCAATGGTCGAAACTTGGTGATCCGAACGAAAAAGATTTGGCTGGTCAGAGAATGGTCAAC
TGCACAGTGGTGGAAGGTTCGCTGACAATCTCATTTGTACTGAAACACAAGACAAAAGCACAAGAAGAAA
TGCATCGAAGTCTACAGCCAAGATATTCCCAAGACGAATTTATCACTTTTCCGCATCTACGTGAAATTAC
TGGAACTCTGCTCGTTTTTGAGACTGAAGGATTAGTGGATTTGCGTAAAATTTTCCCAAATCTTCGTGTA
ATTGGAGGCCGTTCGCTGATTCAACACTATGCGCTGATAATTTATCGAAATCCGGATTTGGAGATCGGTC
TTGACAAGCTTTCCGTAATTCGAAATGGTGGTGTACGGATAATCGATAATCGAAAACTGTGCTACACGAA
AACGATTGATTGGAAACATTTGATCACTTCTTCCATCAACGATGTTGTCGTTGATAATGCTGCCGAGTAC
GCTGTCACTGAGACTGGATTGATGTGCCCACGTGGAGCTTGCGAAGAGGATAAAGGCGAATCAAAGTGTC
ATTATTTGGAGGAAAAGAATCAGGAACAAGGTGTCGAAAGAGTTCAGAGTTGTTGGTCGAACACCACTTG
CCAAAAGTCTTGTGCTTATGATCGTCTTCTTCCAACGAAAGAAATCGGACCGGGATGTGATGCGAACGGC
GATCGATGTCACGATCAATGCGTGGGCGGTTGTGAGCGTGTGAATGATGCGACAGCATGCCACGCGTGCA
AGAATGTCTATCACAAGGGAAAGTGTATCGAAAAGTGTGATGCTCACCTGTACCTTCTCCTTCAACGTCG
TTGTGTGACCCGTGAGCAGTGTCTGCAGCTGAATCCGGTGCTCTCGAACAAAACAGTGCCTATCAAGGCG
ACGGCAGGCCTTTGCTCGGATAAATGTCCCGATGGTTATCAAATCAACCCGGATGATCATCGAGAATGCC
GAAAATGCGTTGGCAAGTGTGAGATTGTGTGCGAGATCAATCACGTCATTGATACGTTTCCGAAGGCACA
GGCGATCAGGCTATGCAATATTATTGACGGAAATCTGACGATCGAGATTCGCGGAAAACAGGATTCGGGA
ATGGCGTCCGAGTTGAAGGATATATTTGCGAACATTCACACGATCACCGGCTACCTGTTGGTACGTCAAT
CGTCACCGTTTATCTCGTTGAACATGTTCCGGAATTTACGACGTATTGAGGCAAAGTCACTGTTCAGAAA
TCTATATGCTATCACAGTTTTTGAAAATCCGAATTTAAAAAAGCTATTCGATTCAACGACGGATTTGACG
CTTGATCGTGGAACTGTGTCAATTGCCAATAACAAGATGTTATGCTTCAAGTATATCAAGCAGCTAATGT
CAAAGTTAAATATACCACTCGATCCGATAGATCAATCAGAAGGGACAAATGGTGAGAAGGCAATCTGTGA
GGATATGGCAATCAACGTGAGCATCACAGCGGTCAACGCGGACTCGGTCTTCTTTAGTTGGCCCTCATTC
AACATTACCGATATAGATCAGCGAAAGTTTCTCGGCTACGAGCTCTTCTTCAAAGAAGTCCCACGAATCG
ATGAGAACATGACGATCGAAGAGGATCGAAGTGCGTGTGTCGATTCGTGGCAGAGTGTCTTCAAACAGTA
CTACGAGACGTCGAACGGTGAACCGACCCCGGACATTTTTATGGATATTGGACCGCGCGAGCGAATTCGG
CCGAATACGCTCTACGCGTACTATGTGGCGACGCAGATGGTGTTGCATGCCGGTGCGAAGAACGGTGTAT
CGAAGATTGGTTTTGTGAGGACGAGCTACTATACGCCTGATCCTCCGACGTTGGCACTAGCGCAAGTCGA
TTCGGACGCTATTCATATTACGTGGGAAGCGCCGCTCCAACCGAACGGAGACCTCACGCATTACACAATT
ATGTGGCGTGAGAATGAAGTGAGCCCGTACGAGGAAGCCGAAAAGTTTTGTACAGATGCAAGCACCCCCG
CAAATCGACAACACACGAAAGATCCGAAAGAGACGATTGTAGCCGATAAGCCAGTCGATATTCCGTCATC
ACGTACCGTAGCTCCGACACTTTTGACTATGATGGGTCACGAAGATCAGCAGAAAACGTGCGCTGCAACG
CCCGGTTGTTGTTCGTGTTCGGCTATCGGAGAATCATCGGAACAGAACAAGAAGAAGCGACCGGATCCGA
TGTCGGCGATCGAATCATCTGCATTTGAGAATAAGCTGTTGGATGAGGTTTTAATGCCGAGAGACACGAT
GCGAGTGAGACGATCAATTGAAGACGCGAATCGAGTCAGTGAAGAGTTGGAAAAAGCTGAAAATTTGGGA
AAAGCTCCAAAAACTCTCGGTGGAAAGAAGCCGCTGATCCATATTTCGAAGAAGAAGCCGTCGAGCAGCA
GCACCACATCCACACCGGCTCCAACGATCGCATCAATGTATGCCTTAACAAGGAAACCGACTACGGTGCC
GGGAACAAGGATTCGGCTCTACGAGATCTACGAACCTTTACCCGGAAGCTGGGCGATTAATGTATCAGCT
CTGGCATTGGATAATAGTTATGTGATACGAAATTTGAAGCATTACACACTTTATGCGATTTCTCTATCCG
CGTGCCAAAACATGACAGTACCCGGAGCATCTTGCTCAATATCCCATCGTGCGGGAGCATTGAAACGAAC
AAAACACATCACAGACATTGATAAAGTGTTGAATGAAACAATTGAATGGAGATTTATGAATAATAGTCAA
CAAGTCAACGTGACGTGGGATCCACCGACTGAAGTGAATGGTGGAATATTCGGTTATGTTGTAAAGCTTA
AGTCAAAAGTCGATGGATCAATTGTTATGACGAGATGTGTCGGTGCGAAGAGAGGATATTCAACACGGAA
TCAGGGTGTCCTATTCCAGAATTTGGCCGATGGACGTTATTTTGTCTCAGTAACGGCGACCTCTGTACAC
GGCGCTGGACCGGAAGCCGAATCCTCCGACCCAATCGTCGTCATGACGCCAGGCTTCTTCACTGTGGAAA
TCATTCTCGGCATGCTTCTCGTCTTTTTGATTTTAATGTCAATTGCCGGTTGTATAATCTACTACTACAT
TCAAGTACGCTACGGCAAAAAAGTGAAAGCTCTATCTGACTTTATGCAATTGAATCCCGAATATTGTGTG
GACAATAAGTACAATGCAGACGATTGGGAGCTACGGCAGGATGATGTTGTGCTCGGACAACAGTGTGGAG
AGGGATCATTCGGAAAAGTGTACCTCGGAACTGGAAATAATGTTGTTTCTCTGATGGGTGATCGTTTCGG
ACCGTGTGCTATTAAGATTAATGTAGATGATCCAGCGTCGACTGAGAATCTCAACTATCTCATGGAAGCT
AATATTATGAAGAACTTTAAGACTAACTTTATCGTCAAACTGTACGGAGTTATCTCTACTGTACAACCAG
CGATGGTTGTGATGGAAATGATGGATCTTGGAAATCTCCGTGACTATCTCCGATCGAAACGCGAAGACGA
AGTGTTCAATGAGACGGACTGCAACTTTTTCGACATAATCCCGAGGGATAAATTCCATGAGTGGGCCGCA
CAGATTTGTGATGGTATGGCGTACCTGGAGTCGCTCAAGTTTTGCCATCGAGATCTCGCCGCACGTAATT
GCATGATAAATCGGGATGAGACTGTCAAGATTGGAGATTTCGGAATGGCTCGTGATCTATTCTATCATGA
CTATTATAAGCCATCGGGCAAGCGTATGATGCCTGTTCGATGGATGTCACCCGAGTCGTTGAAAGACGGA
AAGTTTGACTCGAAATCTGATGTTTGGAGCTTCGGAGTTGTTCTCTATGAAATGGTTACACTCGGTGCTC
AGCCATATATTGGTTTGAGTAATGATGAGGTGTTGAATTATATTGGAATGGCCCGGAAGGTTATCAAGAA
GCCCGAATGTTGTGAAAACTATTGGTATAAGGTGATGAAAATGTGCTGGAGATACTCACCTCGGGATCGT
CCGACGTTCCTCCAGCTCGTTCATCTTCTAGCAGCTGAAGCTTCACCAGAATTCCGAGATTTATCATTTG
TCCTAACCGATAATCAAATGATCCTTGACGATTCAGAAGCACTGGATCTTGATGATATTGATGATACTGA
TATGAATGATCAGGTTGTCGAGGTGGCACCGGATGTTGAGAACGTCGAGGTTCAGAGTGATTCGGAACGT
CGGAATACGGATTCAATACCGTTGAAACAGTTTAAGACGATCCCTCCGATCAATGCGACGACGAGTCATT
CGACAATATCGATTGATGAGACACCGATGAAAGCGAAGCAGCGAGAAGGATCGCTGGATGAGGAGTACGC
ATTGATGAATCATAGTGGAGGTCCGAGTGATGCGGAAGTTCGGACGTATGCTGGTGATGGAGATTATGTG
GAGAGAGATGTTCGAGAGAATGATGTGCCAACGCGACGAAATACTGGTGCATCAACATCAAGTTACACAG
GTGGTGGTCCATATTGCCTAACAAATCGTGGTGGTTCAAATGAACGAGGAGCCGGTTTCGGTGAAGCAGT
ACGATTAACTGATGGTGTTGGAAGTGGACATTTAAATGATGATGATTATGTTGAAAAAGAGATATCATCC
ATGGATACGCGCCGGAGCACGGGCGCCTCGAGCTCTTCCTACGGTGTTCCACAGACGAATTGGAGTGGAA
ATCGTGGTGCCACGTATTATACGAGTAAAGCTCAACAGGCAGCAACTGCAGCAGCAGCAGCAGCAGCAGC
TCTCCAACAGCAACAAAATGGTGGTCGAGGCGATCGATTAACTCAACTACCCGGAACTGGACATTTACAA
TCGACACGTGGTGGACAAGATGGAGATTATATTGAAACTGAACCGAAAAATTATAGAAATAATGGATCTC
CATCGGTACTGGATTTTTTTTTTTGGAGAAATTAGCCGGAAAATTCGATTTTTTTCGCTGAAAATCTGAA
AAAATTTGGCTAAAAATTGCCCTGAAACACGTTTTTTTCGGAATTTTCATATAAAAATGGACATTTTCGT
AAAAAATTGGCTATGTGTTGTGAATTTTTTCTGACTTTTAAAGGCCTTTGAACTAGGAATATTAAAATTT
TATTGAAAATTATTGAAAAGTGCAAATTTTTATTTTTTTTAGGTGAAAAAAGCTTAGATTTAGGCGAATT
TTCTGAAATTTTATAGTGAATTTGGTTCTCAGGATATTAGCCATTTTTTCCCGATTTTTTGGTAAAAATT
TGTTAAAACCCGCTTCAAATGACTGTAGTTTTATACAAAAATAACTAAAAATTCGATTTTTCAATTATTC
AGCTCGAAAAAGCCCAACAAAAATATTTAAAATTTGAAGAAAAAAGCTAAAAATGAGTAAAAATGACTGG
TTTTTTTCGCTTTTTCTATTTGAATAAATTTCTGAAAAATGACGAAAATCTGAAAAAATTACCCCGGACA
TTGGGAAATTTCGAAAAAATCTTGAAAATAGTCTGAAATTTTTAAAATTTACAGATTTTCACAAAAAAGG
GAAATTTCGCATTTCCTGAAATTGCCCAAAAATTTTTTTTTTCATTTTTTTAAAAATTCTGGAAATTTAT
TTTTGGCTGTTTCAAATTTTTAAAAAAAGAAAAATCCCAAAAATTGGTGAAAACTCCATTAAAATTCTCC
AGAAAATTCAAATTTTCCATGAAAAATTGTTTTAAAAGCATGAAAATCTGCCGATTTTTGTCTAAAATTT
TTAAAAATATTTCAAAAATTTCAGAAAAAACAGGAAAAGCGAATATTACATAAATAAAAAATCTGGAAAT
TCTAGAAACTGAAAATTTTTTAATTTTTCCGCTCAAAAATTCTAATATTCGATGAAAATGAGCCCGAAAA
TTCGAGTAAATTTCCAAAAAAAATTTTTTTTTTTTTCAAACACAAATATTAATTTTTATTAATTTTTCAG
CGAAACGGCAACAGCCGTGACATTTTCAACGGACGTTCGGCTTTCGGTGAAAATGAGCATCTAATCGAGG
ATAATGAGCATCCACTTGTGGTACCATGGTATTGATATCTGAGCTCCGCATCGGCCGCTGTCATCAGATC
GCCATCTCGCGCCCGTGCCTCTGACTTCTAAGTCCAATTACTCTTCAACATCCCTACATGCTCTTTCTCC
CTGTGCTCCCACCCCCTATTTTTGTTATTATCAAAAAAACTTCTTCTTAATTTCTTTGTTTTTTAGCTTC
TTTTAAGTCACCTCTAACAATGAAATTGTGTAGATTCAAAAATAGAATTAATTCGTAATAAAAAGTCGAA
AAAAATTGTGCTCCCTCCCCCCATTAATAATAATTCTATCCCAAAATCTACACAATGTTCTGTGTACACT
TCTTATGTTTTTTTTACTTCTGATAAATTTTTTTTGAAACATCATAGAAAAAACCGCACACAAAATACCT
TATCATATGTTACGTTTCAGTTTATGACCGCAATTTTTATTTCTTCGCACGTCTGGGCCTCTCATGACGT
CAAATCATGCTCATCGTGAAAAAGTTTTGGAGTATTTTTGGAATTTTTCAATCAAGTGAAAGTTTATGAA
ATTAATTTTCCTGCTTTTGCTTTTTGGGGGTTTCCCCTATTGTTTGTCAAGAGTTTCGAGGACGGCGTTT
TTCTTGCTAAAATCACAAGTATTGATGAGCACGATGCAAGAAAGATCGGAAGAAGGTTTGGGTTTGAGGC
TCAGTGGAAGGTGAGTAGAAGTTGATAATTTGAAAGTGGAGTAGTGTCTATGGGGTTTTTGCCTTAAATG
ACAGAATACATTCCCAATATACCAAACATAACTGTTTCCTACTAGTGGCCACGTGGGCCGTGCACCTTAA
GCTTGGCACTGGCCGTCGTTTTACAACGTCGTGACTGGGAAAACCCTGGCGTTACCCAACTTAATCGCCT
TGCAGCACATCCCCCTTTCGCCAGCTGGCGTAATAGCGAAGAGGCCCGCACCGATCGCCCTTCCCAACAG
TTGCGCAGCCTGAATGGCGAATGGCGCCTGATGCGGTATTTTCTCCTTACGCATCTGTGCGGTATTTCAC
ACCGCATA
[142 nt withheld, positions 8549-8690]
C
[141 nt withheld, positions 8692-8832]
CCTTTGACGTTGGAGTCCACGTTCTTT
[37 nt withheld, positions 8860-8896]
ACCCTATCTCGGGCTATTCTTTTGATTTATAAGGGATTTTGCCGATTTCGGCCTATTGGTTAAAAAATGA
GCTGATTTAACAAAAATTTAACGCGAATTTTAACAAAATATTAACGTTTACAATTTTATGGTGCACTCTC
AGTACAATCTGCTCTGATGCCGCATAGTTAAGCCAGCCCCGACACCCGCCAACACCCGCTGACGCGCCCT
GACGGGCTTGTCTGCTCCCGGCATCCGCTTACAGACAAGCTGTGACCGTCTCCGGGAGCTGCATGTGTCA
GAGGTTTTCACCGTCATCACCGAAACGCGCGAGACGAAAGGGCCTCGTGATACGCCTATTTTTATAGGTT
AATGTCATGATAATAATGGTTTCTTAGACGTCAGGTGGCACTTTTCGGGGAAATGTGCGCGGAACCCCTA
TTTGTTTATTTTTCTAAATACATTCAAATATGTATCCGCTCATGAGACAATAACCCTGATAAATGCTTCA
ATAATATTGAAAAAGGAAGAGTATGAGTATTCAACATTTCCGTGTCGCCCTTATTCCCTTTTTTGCGGCA
TTTTGCCTTCCTGTTTTTGCTCACCCAGAAACGCTGGTGAAAGTAAAAGATGCTGAAGATCAGTTGGGTG
CACGAGTGGGTTACATCGAACTGGATCTCAACAGCGGTAAGATCCTTGAGAGTTTTCGCCCCGAAGAACG
TTTTCCAATGATGAGCACTTTTAAAGTTCTGCTATGTGGCGCGGTATTATCCCGTATTGACGCCGGGCAA
GAGCAACTCGGTCGCCGCATACACTATTCTCAGAATGACTTGGTTGAGTACTCACCAGTCACAGAAAAGC
ATCTTACGGATGGCATGACAGTAAGAGAATTATGCAGTGCTGCCATAACCATGAGTGATAACACTGCGGC
CAACTTACTTCTGACAACGATCGGAGGACCGAAGGAGCTAACCGCTTTTTTGCACAACATGGGGGATCAT
GTAACTCGCCTTGATCGTTGGGAACCGGAGCTGAATGAAGCCATACCAAACGACGAGCGTGACACCACGA
TGCCTGTAGCAATGGCAACAACGTTGCGCAAACTATTAACTGGCGAACTACTTACTCTAGCTTCCCGGCA
ACAATTAATAGACTGGATGGAGGCGGATAAAGTTGCAGGACCACTTCTGCGCTCGGCCCTTCCGGCTGGC
TGGTTTATTGCTGATAAATCTGGAGCCGGTGAGCGTGGGTCTCGCGGTATCATTGCAGCACTGGGGCCAG
ATGGTAAGCCCTCCCGTATCGTAGTTATCTACACGACGGGGAGTCAGGCAACTATGGATGAACGAAATAG
ACAGATCGCTGAGATAGGTGCCTCACTGATTAAGCATTGGTAACTGTCAGACCAAGTTTACTCATATATA
CTTTAGATTGATTTAAAACTTCATTTTTAATTTAAAAGGATCTAGGTGAAGATCCTTTTTGATAATCTCA
TGACCAAAATCCCTTAACGTGAGTTTTCGTTCCACTGAGCGTCAGACCCCGTAGAAAAGATCAAAGGATC
TTCTTGAGATCCTTTTTTTCTGCGCGTAATCTGCTGCTTGCAAACAAAAAAACCACCGCTACCAGCGGTG
GTTTGTTTGCCGGATCAAGAGCTACCAACTCTTTTTCCGAAGGTAACTGGCTTCAGCAGAGCGCAGATAC
CAAATACTGTTCTTCTAGTGTAGCCGTAGTTAGGCCACCACTTCAAGAACTCTGTAGCACCGCCTACATA
CCTCGCTCTGCTAATCCTGTTACCAGTGGCTGCTGCCAGTGGCGATAAGTCGTGTCTTACCGGGTTGGAC
TCAAGACGATAGTTACCGGATAAGGCGCAGCGGTCGGGCTGAACGGGGGGTTCGTGCACACAGCCCAGCT
TGGAGCGAACGACCTACACCGAACTGAGATACCTACAGCGTGAGCTATGAGAAAGCGCCACGCTTCCCGA
AGGGAGAAAGGCGGACAGGTATCCGGTAAGCGGCAGGGTCGGAACAGGAGAGCGCACGAGGGAGCTTCCA
GGGGGAAACGCCTGGTATCTTTATAGTCCTGTCGGGTTTCGCCACCTCTGACTTGAGCGTCGATTTTTGT
GATGCTCGTCAGGGGGGCGGAGCCTATGGAAAAACGCCAGCAACGCGGCCTTTTTACGGTTCCTGGCCTT
TTGCTGGCCTTTTGCTCACATGTTCTTTCCTGCGTTATCCCCTGATTCTGTGGATAACCGTATTACCGCC
TTTGAGTGAGCTGATACCGCTCGCCGCAGCCGAACGACCGAGCGCAGCGAGTCAGTGAGCGAGGAAGCGG
AAGA
Features (pLannotate 1.2.2; 14 found; start..end, strand, type, name):
      1..93      +  CDS            lacI (fragment): lac repressor; lacI; The lac repressor binds to the lac operator to inhibit transcription in E. coli. This inhibition can be relieved by adding lactose or isopropyl-β-D-thiogalactopyranoside (IPTG).
    106..127     +  protein_bind   CAP binding site: CAP binding activates transcription in the presence of cAMP. E. coli catabolite activator protein
    142..172     +  promoter       lac promoter: promoter for the E. coli lac operon
    176..198     +  protein_bind   lac operator (fragment): The lac repressor binds to the lac operator to inhibit transcription in E. coli. This inhibition can be relieved by adding lactose or isopropyl-β-D-thiogalactopyranoside (IPTG). lac repressor encoded by lacI
    940..6435    +  CDS            daf-2: INSR_CAEEL - Experimental evidence at protein level: Swiss-Prot protein existence level 1. Insulin receptor-like tyrosine kinase which regulates metabolism, controls longevity and prevents developmental arrest at the dauer stage (PubMed:9252323, PubMed:9790527, PubMed:11743719, PubMed:24332851, PubMed:28853436, PubMed:21334311, PubMed:29500338). Binding of INS family members may either stimulate, or antagonize, association of the receptor with downstream mediators such as pdk-1 and age-1 (PubMed:11274053). Required for germline progenitor proliferation during larval development (PubMed:2227892
   8105..8200    +  CDS            aex-5 (fragment): AEX5_CAEEL - Also known as kpc-3 From Caenorhabditis elegans.
   8337..8491    +  CDS            lacZα (fragment): LacZα fragment of β-galactosidase; lacZ fragment
   8497..8548    -  misc_feature   bom (fragment): basis of mobility region from pBR322
   8567..8947    +  rep_origin     M13 ori (sequence partly withheld): M13 bacteriophage origin of replication; arrow indicates direction of (+) strand synthesis
   9023..9072    -  misc_feature   bom (fragment): basis of mobility region from pBR322
   9174..9209    -  CDS            rop (fragment): Rop protein, which maintains plasmids at low copy number; rop
   9304..9408    +  promoter       AmpR promoter: bla
   9409..10269   +  CDS            AmpR: β-lactamase; bla; confers resistance to ampicillin, carbenicillin, and related antibiotics
  10440..11028   +  rep_origin     ori: high-copy-number ColE1/pMB1/pBR322/pUC origin of replication
