>Addgene plasmid #178796 | pJH4725 | addgene full sequence | sequence record 351474 | Addgene NGS Result
TACCGCTCGCCGCAGCCGAACGACCGAGCGCAGCGAGTCAGTGAGCGAGGAAGCGGAAGAGCGCCCAATA
CGCAAACCGCCTCTCCCCGCGCGTTGGCCGATTCATTAATGCAGCTGGCACGACAGGTTTCCCGACTGGA
AAGCGGGCAGTGAGCGCAACGCAATTAATGTGAGTTAGCTCACTCATTAGGCACCCCAGGCTTTACACTT
TATGCTTCCGGCTCGTATGTTGTGTGGAATTGTGAGCGGATAACAATTTCACACAGGAAACAGCTATGAC
ATGATTACGAATTCGAATGGCCATGGGACGTCGACGCGGCCGCTCTAGACACGCGTGTAACGTACAACAT
AAATGTTTGACGTCAACCAGATGTAGTACAATAAAAAATATATTCAGATTACCTAGAAAATTACTTCGGT
CATGACCACCAATTTTTTGATTTTTCGATTTTCGAAACCGACATCGTTGAAGAACATTCAGGTCATAATT
TTTTATTTGAAAAATAATGTTTTCTATGTATTAATTCGGTTTAGTCGATCGAATATGTACAGTTGAGAAT
TACTAGAGTACGGTGCGCAAGTATGCAAACTTGCGTAACGGTGTTTACACATTTGTCACGTTTCTCTGCG
TCTCTTCGTCTCAACAATGCTTGCACTCCGTCACACTTTCGAATTGTCGGCCGATATCGGTATTTAGATA
AATTCAGTGCTCTCCTTTTTTTCTCCATTTTACTTTCATCAATCTTTTTTAAAAATCAATATTCAGCAAA
CTATTGAAAAATTAATTCAAAAAACACGACTGGTCGGAAGTTATTTGCATAATCAATAGAAATTTCGTTT
TCCGCTCGCTGTCAGTGTTTTGTCCTGTTTGTATTTCCCAGTGCACTTTTCGAGTGGCTCAAGTTTTTAT
CTATTTTCCTGCAAACTTGCATATATTGTTTTCTTCCAGAAGCCTTTGATATCTCAATAATTTTATACTT
GTTTCAGGGATCCCCCGGGATGAATATTGTCAGATGTCGGAGACGACACAAAATTTTGGAAAATTTGGAA
GAAGAGAATCTCGGCCCGAGCTGCTCGTCGACGACTTCAACAACCGCTGCCACCGAAGCTCTCGGAACAA
CCACTGAGGATATGAGGCTTAAGCAGCAGCGAAGCTCGTCGCGTGCCACGGAGCACGATATTGTCGACGG
CAATCACCACGACGACGAGCACATCACAATGAGACGGCTTCGACTTGTCAAAAATTCGCGGACGCGGCGT
AGAACGACGCCCGATTCAAGTATGGACTGCTATGAGGAAAACCCGCCATCACAAAAAACTTCAATAAATT
ATTCTTGGATTTCTAAAAAGTCATCAATGACGTCATTAATGCTTTTACTGCTATTCGCTTTTGTACAGCC
GTGTGCCTCAATAGTCGAAAAACGATGCGGCCCAATCGATATTCGAAATAGGCCGTGGGATATTAAGCCG
CAATGGTCGAAACTTGGTGATCCGAACGAAAAAGATTTGGCTGGTCAGAGAATGGTCAACTGCACAGTGG
TGGAAGGTTCGCTGACAATCTCATTTGTACTGAAACACAAGACAAAAGCACAAGAAGAAATGCATCGAAG
TCTACAGCCAAGATATTCCCAAGACGAATTTATCACTTTTCCGCATCTACGTGAAATTACTGGAACTCTG
CTCGTTTTTGAGACTGAAGGATTAGTGGATTTGCGTAAAATTTTCCCAAATCTTCGTGTAATTGGAGGCC
GTTCGCTGATTCAACACTATGCGCTGATAATTTATCGAAATCCGGATTTGGAGATCGGTCTTGACAAGCT
TTCCGTAATTCGAAATGGTGGTGTACGGATAATCGATAATCGAAAACTGTGCTACACGAAAACGATTGAT
TGGAAACATTTGATCACTTCTTCCATCAACGATGTTGTCGTTGATAATGCTGCCGAGTACGCTGTCACTG
AGACTGGATTGATGTGCCCACGTGGAGCTTGCGAAGAGGATAAAGGCGAATCAAAGTGTCATTATTTGGA
GGAAAAGAATCAGGAACAAGGTGTCGAAAGAGTTCAGAGTTGTTGGTCGAACACCACTTGCCAAAAGTCT
TGTGCTTATGATCGTCTTCTTCCAACGAAAGAAATCGGACCGGGATGTGATGCGAACGGCGATCGATGTC
ACGATCAATGCGTGGGCGGTTGTGAGCGTGTGAATGATGCGACAGCATGCCACGCGTGCAAGAATGTCTA
TCACAAGGGAAAGTGTATCGAAAAGTGTGATGCTCACCTGTACCTTCTCCTTCAACGTCGTTGTGTGACC
CGTGAGCAGTGTCTGCAGCTGAATCCGGTGCTCTCGAACAAAACAGTGCCTATCAAGGCGACGGCAGGCC
TTTGCTCGGATAAATGTCCCGATGGTTATCAAATCAACCCGGATGATCATCGAGAATGCCGAAAATGCGT
TGGCAAGTGTGAGATTGTGTGCGAGATCAATCACGTCATTGATACGTTTCCGAAGGCACAGGCGATCAGG
CTATGCAATATTATTGACGGAAATCTGACGATCGAGATTCGCGGAAAACAGGATTCGGGAATGGCGTCCG
AGTTGAAGGATATATTTGCGAACATTCACACGATCACCGGCTACCTGTTGGTACGTCAATCGTCACCGTT
TATCTCGTTGAACATGTTCCGGAATTTACGACGTATTGAGGCAAAGTCACTGTTCAGAAATCTATATGCT
ATCACAGTTTTTGAAAATCCGAATTTAAAAAAGCTATTCGATTCAACGACGGATTTGACGCTTGATCGTG
GAACTGTGTCAATTGCCAATAACAAGATGTTATGCTTCAAGTATATCAAGCAGCTAATGTCAAAGTTAAA
TATACCACTCGATCCGATAGATCAATCAGAAGGGACAAATGGTGAGAAGGCAATCTGTGAGGATATGGCA
ATCAACGTGAGCATCACAGCGGTCAACGCGGACTCGGTCTTCTTTAGTTGGCCCTCATTCAACATTACCG
ATATAGATCAGCGAAAGTTTCTCGGCTACGAGCTCTTCTTCAAAGAAGTCCCACGAATCGATGAGAACAT
GACGATCGAAGAGGATCGAAGTGCGTGTGTCGATTCGTGGCAGAGTGTCTTCAAACAGTACTACGAGACG
TCGAACGGTGAACCGACCCCGGACATTTTTATGGATATTGGACCGCGCGAGCGAATTCGGCCGAATACGC
TCTACGCGTACTATGTGGCGACGCAGATGGTGTTGCATGCCGGTGCGAAGAACGGTGTATCGAAGATTGG
TTTTGTGAGGACGAGCTACTATACGCCTGATCCTCCGACGTTGGCACTAGCGCAAGTCGATTCGGACGCT
ATTCATATTACGTGGGAAGCGCCGCTCCAACCGAACGGAGACCTCACGCATTACACAATTATGTGGCGTG
AGAATGAAGTGAGCCCGTACGAGGAAGCCGAAAAGTTTTGTACAGATGCAAGCACCCCCGCAAATCGACA
ACACACGAAAGATCCGAAAGAGACGATTGTAGCCGATAAGCCAGTCGATATTCCGTCATCACGTACCGTA
GCTCCGACACTTTTGACTATGATGGGTCACGAAGATCAGCAGAAAACGTGCGCTGCAACGCCCGGTTGTT
GTTCGTGTTCGGCTATCGAAGAATCATCGGAACAGAACAAGAAGAAGCGACCGGATCCGATGTCGGCGAT
CGAATCATCTGCATTTGAGAATAAGCTGTTGGATGAGGTTTTAATGCCGAGAGACACGATGCGAGTGAGA
CGATCAATTGAAGACGCGAATCGAGTCAGTGAAGAGTTGGAAAAAGCTGAAAATTTGGGAAAAGCTCCAA
AAACTCTCGGTGGAAAGAAGCCGCTGATCCATATTTCGAAGAAGAAGCCGTCGAGCAGCAGCACCACATC
CACACCGGCTCCAACGATCGCATCAATGTATGCCTTAACAAGGAAACCGACTACGGTGCCGGGAACAAGG
ATTCGGCTCTACGAGATCTACGAACCTTTACCCGGAAGCTGGGCGATTAATGTATCAGCTCTGGCATTGG
ATAATAGTTATGTGATACGAAATTTGAAGCATTACACACTTTATGCGATTTCTCTATCCGCGTGCCAAAA
CATGACAGTACCCGGAGCATCTTGCTCAATATCCCATCGTGCGGGAGCATTGAAACGAACAAAACACATC
ACAGACATTGATAAAGTGTTGAATGAAACAATTGAATGGAGATTTATGAATAATAGTCAACAAGTCAACG
TGACGTGGGATCCACCGACTGAAGTGAATGGTGGAATATTCGGTTATGTTGTAAAGCTTAAGTCAAAAGT
CGATGGATCAATTGTTATGACGAGATGTGTCGGTGCGAAGAGAGGATATTCAACACGGAATCAGGGTGTC
CTATTCCAGAATTTGGCCGATGGACGTTATTTTGTCTCAGTAACGGCGACCTCTGTACACGGCGCTGGAC
CGGAAGCCGAATCCTCCGACCCAATCGTCGTCATGACGCCAGGCTTCTTCACTGTGGAAATCATTCTCGG
CATGCTTCTCGTCTTTTTGATTTTAATGTCAATTGCCGGTTGTATAATCTACTACTACATTCAAGTACGC
TACGGCAAAAAAGTGAAAGCTCTATCTGACTTTATGCAATTGAATCCCGAATATTGTGTGGACAATAAGT
ACAATGCAGACGATTGGGAGCTACGGCAGGATGATGTTGTGCTCGGACAACAGTGTGGAGAGGGATCATT
CGGAAAAGTGTACCTCGGAACTGGAAATAATGTTGTTTCTCTGATGGGTGATCGTTTCGGACCGTGTGCT
ATTAAGATTAATGTAGATGATCCAGCGTCGACTGAGAATCTCAACTATCTCATGGAAGCTAATATTATGA
AGAACTTTAAGACTAACTTTATCGTCAAACTGTACGGAGTTATCTCTACTGTACAACCAGCGATGGTTGT
GATGGAAATGATGGATCTTGGAAATCTCCGTGACTATCTCCGATCGAAACGCGAAGACGAAGTGTTCAAT
GAGACGGACTGCAACTTTTTCGACATAATCCCGAGGGATAAATTCCATGAGTGGGCCGCACAGATTTGTG
ATGGTATGGCGTACCTGGAGTCGCTCAAGTTTTGCCATCGAGATCTCGCCGCACGTAATTGCATGATAAA
TCGGGATGAGACTGTCAAGATTGGAGATTTCGGAATGGCTCGTGATCTATTCTATCATGACTATTATAAG
CCATCGGGCAAGCGTATGATGCCTGTTCGATGGATGTCACCCGAGTCGTTGAAAGACGGAAAGTTTGACT
CGAAATCTGATGTTTGGAGCTTCGGAGTTGTTCTCTATGAAATGGTTACACTCGGTGCTCAGCCATATAT
TGGTTTGAGTAATGATGAGGTGTTGAATTATATTGGAATGGCCCGGAAGGTTATCAAGAAGCCCGAATGT
TGTGAAAACTATTGGTATAAGGTGATGAAAATGTGCTGGAGATACTCACCTCGGGATCGTCCGACGTTCC
TCCAGCTCGTTCATCTTCTAGCAGCTGAAGCTTCACCAGAATTCCGAGATTTATCATTTGTCCTAACCGA
TAATCAAATGATCCTTGACGATTCAGAAGCACTGGATCTTGATGATATTGATGATACTGATATGAATGAT
CAGGTTGTCGAGGTGGCACCGGATGTTGAGAACGTCGAGGTTCAGAGTGATTCGGAACGTCGGAATACGG
ATTCAATACCGTTGAAACAGTTTAAGACGATCCCTCCGATCAATGCGACGACGAGTCATTCGACAATATC
GATTGATGAGACACCGATGAAAGCGAAGCAGCGAGAAGGATCGCTGGATGAGGAGTACGCATTGATGAAT
CATAGTGGAGGTCCGAGTGATGCGGAAGTTCGGACGTATGCTGGTGATGGAGATTATGTGGAGAGAGATG
TTCGAGAGAATGATGTGCCAACGCGACGAAATACTGGTGCATCAACATCAAGTTACACAGGTGGTGGTCC
ATATTGCCTAACAAATCGTGGTGGTTCAAATGAACGAGGAGCCGGTTTCGGTGAAGCAGTACGATTAACT
GATGGTGTTGGAAGTGGACATTTAAATGATGATGATTATGTTGAAAAAGAGATATCATCCATGGATACGC
GCCGGAGCACGGGCGCCTCGAGCTCTTCCTACGGTGTTCCACAGACGAATTGGAGTGGAAATCGTGGTGC
CACGTATTATACGAGTAAAGCTCAACAGGCAGCAACTGCAGCAGCAGCAGCAGCAGCAGCTCTCCAACAG
CAACAAAATGGTGGTCGAGGCGATCGATTAACTCAACTACCCGGAACTGGACATTTACAATCGACACGTG
GTGGACAAGATGGAGATTATATTGAAACTGAACCGAAAAATTATAGAAATAATGGATCTCCATCGGTACT
GGATTTTTTTTTTTGGAGAAATTAGCCGGAAAATTCGATTTTTTTCGCTGAAAATCTGAAAAAATTTGGC
TAAAAATTGCCCTGAAACACGTTTTTTTCGGAATTTTCATATAAAAATGGACATTTTCGTAAAAAATTGG
CTATGTGTTGTGAATTTTTTCTGACTTTTAAAGGCCTTTGAACTAGGAATATTAAAATTTTATTGAAAAT
TATTGAAAAGTGCAAATTTTTATTTTTTTTAGGTGAAAAAAGCTTAGATTTAGGCGAATTTTCTGAAATT
TTATAGTGAATTTGGTTCTCAGGATATTAGCCATTTTTTCCCGATTTTTTGGTAAAAATTTGTTAAAACC
CGCTTCAAATGACTGTAGTTTTATACAAAAATAACTAAAAATTCGATTTTTCAATTATTCAGCTCGAAAA
AGCCCAACAAAAATATTTAAAATTTGAAGAAAAAAGCTAAAAATGAGTAAAAATGACTGGTTTTTTTCGC
TTTTTCTATTTGAATAAATTTCTGAAAAATGACGAAAATCTGAAAAAATTACCCCGGACATTGGGAAATT
TCGAAAAAATCTTGAAAATAGTCTGAAATTTTTAAAATTTACAGATTTTCACAAAAAAGGGAAATTTCGC
ATTTCCTGAAATTGCCCAAAAATTTTTTTTTTCATTTTTTTAAAAATTCTGGAAATTTATTTTTGGCTGT
TTCAAATTTTTAAAAAAAGAAAAATCCCAAAAATTGGTGAAAACTCCATTAAAATTCTCCAGAAAATTCA
AATTTTCCATGAAAAATTGTTTTAAAAGCATGAAAATCTGCCGATTTTTGTCTAAAATTTTTAAAAATAT
TTCAAAAATTTCAGAAAAAACAGGAAAAGCGAATATTACATAAATAAAAAATCTGGAAATTCTAGAAACT
GAAAATTTTTTAATTTTTCCGCTCAAAAATTCTAATATTCGATGAAAATGAGCCCGAAAATTCGAGTAAA
TTTCCAAAAAAAATTTTTTTTTTTTTCAAACACAAATATTAATTTTTATTAATTTTTCAGCGAAACGGCA
ACAGCCGTGACATTTTCAACGGACGTTCGGCTTTCGGTGAAAATGAGCATCTAATCGAGGATAATGAGCA
TCCACTTGTGGTACCATGGTATTGATATCTGAGCTCCGCATCGGCCGCTGTCATCAGATCGCCATCTCGC
GCCCGTGCCTCTGACTTCTAAGTCCAATTACTCTTCAACATCCCTACATGCTCTTTCTCCCTGTGCTCCC
ACCCCCTATTTTTGTTATTATCAAAAAACTTCTCTTAATTTCTTTGTTTTTTAGCTTCTTTTAAGTCACC
TCTAACAATGAAATTGTGTAGATTCAAAAATAGAATTAATTCGTAATAAAAAGTCGAAAAAAATTGTGCT
CCCTCCCCCCATTAATAATAATTCTATCCCAAAATCTACACAATGTTCTGTGTACACTTCTTATGTTTTT
TACTTCTGATAAATTTTTTTGAAACATCATAGAAAAAACCGCACACAAAATACCTTATCATATGTTACGT
TTCAGTTTATGACCGCAATTTTTATTTCTTCGCACGTCTGGGCCTCTCATGACGTCAAATCATGCTCATC
GTGAAAAAGTTTTGGAGTATTTTTGGAATTTTTCAATCAAGTGAAAGTTTATGAAATTAATTTTCCTGCT
TTTGCTTTTTGGGGTTTCCCCTATTGTTTGTCAAGATTTCGAGGACGGCGTTTTTCTTGCTAAAATCACA
AGTATTGATGAGCACGATGCAAGAAAGATCGGAAGAAGGTTTGGGTTTGAGGCTCAGTGGAAGGTGAGTA
GAAGTTGATAATTTGAAAGTGGAGTAGTGTCTATGGGGTTTTTGCCTTAAATGACAGAATACATTCCCAA
TATACCAAACATAACTGTTTCTACTAGTGGCCACGTGGGCCGTGCACCTTAAGCTTGGCACTGGCCGTCG
TTTTACAACGTCGTGACTGGGAAAACCCTGGCGTTACCCAACTTAATCGCCTTGCAGCACATCCCCCTTT
CGCCAGCTGGCGTAATAGCGAAGAGGCCCGCACCGATCGCCCTTCCCAACAGTTGCGCAGCCTGAATGGC
GAATGGCGCCTGATGCGGTATTTTCTCCTTACGCATCTGTGCGGTATTTCACACCGCATA
[142 nt withheld, positions 8601-8742]
C
[141 nt withheld, positions 8744-8884]
CCTTTGACGTTGGAGTCCACGTTCTTT
[37 nt withheld, positions 8912-8948]
ACCCTATCTCGGGCTATTCTTTTGATTTATAAGGGATTTTGCCGATTTCGGCCTATTGGTTAAAAAATGA
GCTGATTTAACAAAAATTTAACGCGAATTTTAACAAAATATTAACGTTTACAATTTTATGGTGCACTCTC
AGTACAATCTGCTCTGATGCCGCATAGTTAAGCCAGCCCCGACACCCGCCAACACCCGCTGACGCGCCCT
GACGGGCTTGTCTGCTCCCGGCATCCGCTTACAGACAAGCTGTGACCGTCTCCGGGAGCTGCATGTGTCA
GAGGTTTTCACCGTCATCACCGAAACGCGCGAGACGAAAGGGCCTCGTGATACGCCTATTTTTATAGGTT
AATGTCATGATAATAATGGTTTCTTAGACGTCAGGTGGCACTTTTCGGGGAAATGTGCGCGGAACCCCTA
TTTGTTTATTTTTCTAAATACATTCAAATATGTATCCGCTCATGAGACAATAACCCTGATAAATGCTTCA
ATAATATTGAAAAAGGAAGAGTATGAGTATTCAACATTTCCGTGTCGCCCTTATTCCCTTTTTTGCGGCA
TTTTGCCTTCCTGTTTTTGCTCACCCAGAAACGCTGGTGAAAGTAAAAGATGCTGAAGATCAGTTGGGTG
CACGAGTGGGTTACATCGAACTGGATCTCAACAGCGGTAAGATCCTTGAGAGTTTTCGCCCCGAAGAACG
TTTTCCAATGATGAGCACTTTTAAAGTTCTGCTATGTGGCGCGGTATTATCCCGTATTGACGCCGGGCAA
GAGCAACTCGGTCGCCGCATACACTATTCTCAGAATGACTTGGTTGAGTACTCACCAGTCACAGAAAAGC
ATCTTACGGATGGCATGACAGTAAGAGAATTATGCAGTGCTGCCATAACCATGAGTGATAACACTGCGGC
CAACTTACTTCTGACAACGATCGGAGGACCGAAGGAGCTAACCGCTTTTTTGCACAACATGGGGGATCAT
GTAACTCGCCTTGATCGTTGGGAACCGGAGCTGAATGAAGCCATACCAAACGACGAGCGTGACACCACGA
TGCCTGTAGCAATGGCAACAACGTTGCGCAAACTATTAACTGGCGAACTACTTACTCTAGCTTCCCGGCA
ACAATTAATAGACTGGATGGAGGCGGATAAAGTTGCAGGACCACTTCTGCGCTCGGCCCTTCCGGCTGGC
TGGTTTATTGCTGATAAATCTGGAGCCGGTGAGCGTGGGTCTCGCGGTATCATTGCAGCACTGGGGCCAG
ATGGTAAGCCCTCCCGTATCGTAGTTATCTACACGACGGGGAGTCAGGCAACTATGGATGAACGAAATAG
ACAGATCGCTGAGATAGGTGCCTCACTGATTAAGCATTGGTAACTGTCAGACCAAGTTTACTCATATATA
CTTTAGATTGATTTAAAACTTCATTTTTAATTTAAAAGGATCTAGGTGAAGATCCTTTTTGATAATCTCA
TGACCAAAATCCCTTAACGTGAGTTTTCGTTCCACTGAGCGTCAGACCCCGTAGAAAAGATCAAAGGATC
TTCTTGAGATCCTTTTTTTCTGCGCGTAATCTGCTGCTTGCAAACAAAAAAACCACCGCTACCAGCGGTG
GTTTGTTTGCCGGATCAAGAGCTACCAACTCTTTTTCCGAAGGTAACTGGCTTCAGCAGAGCGCAGATAC
CAAATACTGTTCTTCTAGTGTAGCCGTAGTTAGGCCACCACTTCAAGAACTCTGTAGCACCGCCTACATA
CCTCGCTCTGCTAATCCTGTTACCAGTGGCTGCTGCCAGTGGCGATAAGTCGTGTCTTACCGGGTTGGAC
TCAAGACGATAGTTACCGGATAAGGCGCAGCGGTCGGGCTGAACGGGGGGTTCGTGCACACAGCCCAGCT
TGGAGCGAACGACCTACACCGAACTGAGATACCTACAGCGTGAGCTATGAGAAAGCGCCACGCTTCCCGA
AGGGAGAAAGGCGGACAGGTATCCGGTAAGCGGCAGGGTCGGAACAGGAGAGCGCACGAGGGAGCTTCCA
GGGGGAAACGCCTGGTATCTTTATAGTCCTGTCGGGTTTCGCCACCTCTGACTTGAGCGTCGATTTTTGT
GATGCTCGTCAGGGGGGCGGAGCCTATGGAAAAACGCCAGCAACGCGGCCTTTTTACGGTTCCTGGCCTT
TTGCTGGCCTTTTGCTCACATGTTCTTTCCTGCGTTATCCCCTGATTCTGTGGATAACCGTATTACCGCC
TTTGAGTGAGCTGA
Features (pLannotate 1.2.2; 15 found; start..end, strand, type, name):
      2..59      +  rep_origin     RSF ori (fragment): Plasmids containing the RSF 1030 origin of replication can be propagated in E. coli cells that contain additional plasmids with compatible origins.
     61..153     +  CDS            lacI (fragment): lac repressor; lacI; The lac repressor binds to the lac operator to inhibit transcription in E. coli. This inhibition can be relieved by adding lactose or isopropyl-β-D-thiogalactopyranoside (IPTG).
    166..187     +  protein_bind   CAP binding site: CAP binding activates transcription in the presence of cAMP. E. coli catabolite activator protein
    202..232     +  promoter       lac promoter: promoter for the E. coli lac operon
    236..258     +  protein_bind   lac operator (fragment): The lac repressor binds to the lac operator to inhibit transcription in E. coli. This inhibition can be relieved by adding lactose or isopropyl-β-D-thiogalactopyranoside (IPTG). lac repressor encoded by lacI
   1000..6495    +  CDS            daf-2: INSR_CAEEL - Experimental evidence at protein level: Swiss-Prot protein existence level 1. Insulin receptor-like tyrosine kinase which regulates metabolism, controls longevity and prevents developmental arrest at the dauer stage (PubMed:9252323, PubMed:9790527, PubMed:11743719, PubMed:24332851, PubMed:28853436, PubMed:21334311, PubMed:29500338). Binding of INS family members may either stimulate, or antagonize, association of the receptor with downstream mediators such as pdk-1 and age-1 (PubMed:11274053). Required for germline progenitor proliferation during larval development (PubMed:2227892
   8101..8253    +  CDS            aex-5 (fragment): AEX5_CAEEL - Also known as kpc-3 From Caenorhabditis elegans.
   8389..8543    +  CDS            lacZα (fragment): LacZα fragment of β-galactosidase; lacZ fragment
   8549..8600    -  misc_feature   bom (fragment): basis of mobility region from pBR322
   8619..8999    +  rep_origin     M13 ori (sequence partly withheld): M13 bacteriophage origin of replication; arrow indicates direction of (+) strand synthesis
   9075..9124    -  misc_feature   bom (fragment): basis of mobility region from pBR322
   9226..9261    -  CDS            rop (fragment): Rop protein, which maintains plasmids at low copy number; rop
   9356..9460    +  promoter       AmpR promoter: bla
   9461..10321   +  CDS            AmpR: β-lactamase; bla; confers resistance to ampicillin, carbenicillin, and related antibiotics
  10492..11080   +  rep_origin     ori: high-copy-number ColE1/pMB1/pBR322/pUC origin of replication
