[The description below was written by a language model from this plasmid's Addgene catalogue record and pLannotate feature annotations shown in this document.]
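Description:
pJH4725 is a C. elegans expression plasmid built on a pBluescript-type (pBSK) backbone, designed to express the insulin/IGF receptor-like tyrosine kinase DAF-2 in all tissues of the worm. In E. coli it is maintained as a high-copy plasmid through a ColE1/pUC-type origin and selected with ampicillin via the bla (AmpR) gene and its own promoter. An M13 phage origin is also present. Remnants of the cloning vector's lac region (CAP site, lac promoter and operator, and lacZα and lacI fragments) flank the expression cassette. The short hits to RSF ori, bom and rop are small fragments and are probably backbone remnants rather than functional elements.

According to the catalogue entry, the payload is daf-2 driven by the dpy-30 promoter, which is used for broad, pan-tissue expression, and followed by the unc-54 3' UTR, a standard worm terminator and polyadenylation region. The insert was cloned between XmaI and KpnI sites, both of which were retained. Neither the promoter nor the 3' UTR is annotated in the feature tables. The unannotated stretch upstream of the daf-2 coding region and the region downstream of it presumably hold these parts. The aex-5 fragment annotated downstream may reflect genomic sequence carried along with the 3' UTR. The annotated daf-2 feature spans about 5.5 kb in both the depositor and the sequencing-derived records, which is longer than the listed insert size of about 3.8 kb, and the record does not explain this difference. The two sequence records are otherwise nearly identical in length and layout.

The construct suits transgenic expression of DAF-2 for rescue or tissue-requirement studies of insulin signalling, which regulates dauer arrest, metabolism and longevity.
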