Addgene plasmid #178796: pJH4725
Purpose: Pdpy-30 DAF-2 unc-54 3' UTR C.elegans pan-tissue expression of DAF-2
Depositing lab: Mei Zhen. Depositing organization: Sinai Health System. Publication: A Caenorhabditis elegans developmental decision requires insulin signaling-mediated neuron-intestine communication. Hung WL, Wang Y, Chitturi J, Zhen M. Development. 2014 Apr;141(8):1767-79. doi: 10.1242/dev.103846. Epub 2014 Mar 26. PubMed 24671950.
Backbone
  Vector backbone: pBSK
  Backbone manufacturer: stratagene
  Backbone size w/o insert (bp): 7439
  Total vector size (bp): 11210
  Vector type: Worm Expression
Growth in bacteria
  Bacterial resistance: Ampicillin, 100 μg/mL
  Growth temperature: 37°C
  Growth strain: DH5alpha
  Copy number: High Copy
Gene/Insert
  Gene/Insert name: DAF-2
  Species: C. elegans (nematode)
  Insert size (bp): 3773
  Entrez Gene: daf-2 (a.k.a. CELE_Y55D5A.5)
  Promoter: Pdpy-30
  Cloning method: Restriction Enzyme; 5′ cloning site XmaI (not destroyed); 3′ cloning site KpnI (not destroyed)
  Sequencing primers: 5′ ATCCcccgggATGAATATTGTCAGATGTCG; 3′ ATggtaccACAAGTGGATGCTCATTATC
Terms and licenses: Academic/Nonprofit Terms; Industry Terms: Not Available to Industry
How to cite: pJH4725 was a gift from Mei Zhen (Addgene plasmid # 178796 ; http://n2t.net/addgene:178796 ; RRID:Addgene_178796)
